Addgene plasmid #176669: pLib6.4B-Cquin_596
Purpose: (Empty Backbone) Expression of sgRNA under C. quinquefasciatus U6 (CPIJ039596) promoter & delivery of D.mel-Actin5C::EBFP2-2A-puro|sgRNA cassette through PhiC31 RCME to AttP acceptor cell line/organism
Depositing lab: Norbert Perrimon. Depositing organization: Harvard Medical School. Publication: Bioinformatic and cell-based tools for pooled CRISPR knockout screening in mosquitos. Viswanatha R, Mameli E, Rodiger J, Merckaert P, Feitosa-Suntheimer F, Colpitts TM, Mohr SE, Hu Y, Perrimon N. Nat Commun. 2021 Nov 24;12(1):6825. doi: 10.1038/s41467-021-27129-3. PubMed 34819517.
Backbone
  Vector backbone: pUC19
  Vector type: Insect Expression ; CRISPR
  Selectable markers: Puromycin
Growth in bacteria
  Bacterial resistance: Ampicillin, 100 μg/mL
  Growth temperature: 37°C
  Growth strain: DH5alpha
  Copy number: High Copy
Gene/Insert
  Gene/Insert name: None
Terms and licenses: Academic/Nonprofit Terms; Industry Terms: Not Available to Industry
Depositor comments: Cloning of sgRNA targeting sequence into BbsI cassette. Please visit https://www.biorxiv.org/content/10.1101/2021.03.29.437496v2 for bioRxiv preprint.
How to cite: pLib6.4B-Cquin_596 was a gift from Norbert Perrimon (Addgene plasmid # 176669 ; http://n2t.net/addgene:176669 ; RRID:Addgene_176669)
