[The description below was written by a language model from this plasmid's Addgene catalogue record, the feature table of its GenBank file and pLannotate feature annotations shown in this document.]
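Description:
pLib6.4B-Cquin_596 is an empty sgRNA expression and delivery backbone built on pUC19 for CRISPR work in insect, particularly mosquito, cells. It is maintained in E. coli as a high-copy plasmid through the ColE1/pUC origin and selected with ampicillin via the bla gene. Remnants of the pUC19 lac promoter/operator region, multiple cloning site and lacZα, along with M13 sequencing primer sites, flank the payload. The depositor's map is about 7.6 kb, and the repository's sequencing result is a few bases shorter but carries the same features.

The payload is bracketed by two minimal phiC31 attB sites, so phiC31 integrase can exchange the whole cassette into an acceptor cell line or organism carrying attP sites (recombination-mediated cassette exchange). Inside the attB pair are two units. The first is a short Culex quinquefasciatus U6 promoter from the CPIJ039596 locus, followed by a small gap that, per the depositor's comment, holds a BbsI cloning cassette for inserting the targeting sequence. It is followed by the Streptococcus pyogenes Cas9 guide RNA scaffold and 3′ flanking sequences from CPIJ039596 and a Drosophila U6 snRNA gene, which presumably provide Pol III termination. The second unit uses the Drosophila melanogaster actin 5C promoter to drive EBFP2 linked by a T2A peptide to puromycin N-acetyltransferase, ending in an SV40 polyadenylation signal, so cells carrying the cassette are both blue-fluorescent and puromycin-resistant.

No Cas9 is encoded, so the nuclease must be supplied separately. The design suits cloning single guides or guide libraries for integration at a defined attP site, consistent with the associated publication on pooled CRISPR knockout screening in mosquito cells.
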