LOCUS       Exported 7578 bp ds-DNA circular SYN 10-SEP-2021
DEFINITION  synthetic circular DNA.
ACCESSION   .
VERSION     .
KEYWORDS    .
SOURCE      synthetic DNA construct
  ORGANISM  synthetic DNA construct
REFERENCE   1 (bases 1 to 7578)
  AUTHORS   Enzo Mameli
  TITLE     Direct Submission
  JOURNAL   Exported Friday, Sep 10, 2021 from SnapGene 5.1.7
            https://www.snapgene.com
FEATURES             Location/Qualifiers
     source          1..7578
                     /organism="synthetic DNA construct"
                     /mol_type="other DNA"
     promoter        96..200
                     /gene="bla"
                     /label=AmpR promoter
     CDS             201..1061
                     /codon_start=1
                     /gene="bla"
                     /product="beta-lactamase"
                     /label=AmpR
                     /note="confers resistance to ampicillin, carbenicillin, and
                     related antibiotics"
                     /translation="MSIQHFRVALIPFFAAFCLPVFAHPETLVKVKDAEDQLGARVGYI
                     ELDLNSGKILESFRPEERFPMMSTFKVLLCGAVLSRIDAGQEQLGRRIHYSQNDLVEYS
                     PVTEKHLTDGMTVRELCSAAITMSDNTAANLLLTTIGGPKELTAFLHNMGDHVTRLDRW
                     EPELNEAIPNDERDTTMPVAMATTLRKLLTGELLTLASRQQLIDWMEADKVAGPLLRSA
                     LPAGWFIADKSGAGERGSRGIIAALGPDGKPSRIVVIYTTGSQATMDERNRQIAEIGAS
                     LIKHW"
     rep_origin      1232..1820
                     /direction=RIGHT
                     /label=ori
                     /note="high-copy-number ColE1/pMB1/pBR322/pUC origin of
                     replication"
     protein_bind    2108..2129
                     /label=CAP binding site
                     /bound_moiety="E. coli catabolite activator protein"
                     /note="CAP binding activates transcription in the
                     presenceof cAMP."
     promoter        2144..2174
                     /label=lac promoter
                     /note="promoter for the E. coli lac operon"
     protein_bind    2182..2198
                     /label=lac operator
                     /bound_moiety="lac repressor encoded by lacI"
                     /note="The lac repressor binds to the lac operator
                     toinhibit transcription in E. coli. This inhibition can be
                     relieved by adding lactose or
                     isopropyl-beta-D-thiogalactopyranoside (IPTG)."
     primer_bind     2206..2222
                     /label=M13 rev
                     /note="common sequencing primer, one of multiple similar
                     variants"
     protein_bind    2276..2309
                     /label=attB
                     /bound_moiety="phage phi-C31 integrase"
                     /note="minimal attB site for the phi-C31 integrase (Grothet
                     al., 2000)"
     promoter        2319..2507
                     /label=U6 (CPIJ039596)
                     /note="promoter from CPIJ039596"
     misc_RNA        2526..2601
                     /label=gRNA scaffold
                     /note="guide RNA scaffold for the Streptococcus pyogenes
                     CRISPR/Cas9 system"
     misc_feature    2610..2649
                     /label=3' flank CPIJ039596
     misc_feature    2650..2794
                     /label=3'end snRNAU696AB Dmel
     promoter        2853..5362
                     /label=Ac5 promoter
                     /note="Drosophila melanogaster actin 5C promoter"
     CDS             5396..6112
                     /codon_start=1
                     /product="enhanced blue variant of GFP (Ai et al., 2007)"
                     /label=EBFP2
                     /note="mammalian codon-optimized"
                     /translation="MVSKGEELFTGVVPILVELDGDVNGHKFSVRGEGEGDATNGKLTL
                     KFICTTGKLPVPWPTLVTTLSHGVQCFARYPDHMKQHDFFKSAMPEGYVQERTIFFKDD
                     GTYKTRAEVKFEGDTLVNRIELKGVDFKEDGNILGHKLEYNFNSHNIYIMAVKQKNGIK
                     VNFKIRHNVEDGSVQLADHYQQNTPIGDGPVLLPDSHYLSTQSVLSKDPNEKRDHMVLL
                     EFRTAAGITLGMDELYK"
     CDS             6116..6169
                     /codon_start=1
                     /product="2A peptide from Thosea asigna virus
                     capsidprotein"
                     /label=T2A
                     /note="Eukaryotic ribosomes fail to insert a peptide bond
                     between the Gly and Pro residues, yielding separate
                     polypeptides."
                     /translation="EGRGSLLTCGDVEENPGP"
     CDS             6194..6793
                     /codon_start=1
                     /gene="pac from Streptomyces alboniger"
                     /product="puromycin N-acetyltransferase"
                     /label=PuroR
                     /note="confers resistance to puromycin"
                     /translation="MTEYKPTVRLATRDDVPRAVRTLAAAFADYPATRHTVDPDRHIER
                     VTELQELFLTRVGLDIGKVWVADDGAAVAVWTTPESVEAGAVFAEIGPRMAELSGSRLA
                     AQQQMEGLLAPHRPKEPAWFLATVGVSPDHQGKGLGSAVVLPGVEAAERAGVPAFLETS
                     APRNLPFYERLGFTVTADVEVPEGPRTWCMTRKPGA"
     polyA_signal    6820..6941
                     /label=SV40 poly(A) signal
                     /note="SV40 polyadenylation signal"
     protein_bind    7135..7168
                     /label=attB
                     /bound_moiety="phage phi-C31 integrase"
                     /note="minimal attB site for the phi-C31 integrase (Grothet
                     al., 2000)"
     primer_bind     complement(7184..7200)
                     /label=M13 fwd
                     /note="common sequencing primer, one of multiple similar
                     variants"
ORIGIN
        1 gacgaaaggg cctcgtgata cgcctatttt tataggttaa tgtcatgata ataatggttt
       61 cttagacgtc aggtggcact tttcggggaa atgtgcgcgg aacccctatt tgtttatttt
      121 tctaaataca ttcaaatatg tatccgctca tgagacaata accctgataa atgcttcaat
      181 aatattgaaa aaggaagagt atgagtattc aacatttccg tgtcgccctt attccctttt
      241 ttgcggcatt ttgccttcct gtttttgctc acccagaaac gctggtgaaa gtaaaagatg
      301 ctgaagatca gttgggtgca cgagtgggtt acatcgaact ggatctcaac agcggtaaga
      361 tccttgagag ttttcgcccc gaagaacgtt ttccaatgat gagcactttt aaagttctgc
      421 tatgtggcgc ggtattatcc cgtattgacg ccgggcaaga gcaactcggt cgccgcatac
      481 actattctca gaatgacttg gttgagtact caccagtcac agaaaagcat cttacggatg
      541 gcatgacagt aagagaatta tgcagtgctg ccataaccat gagtgataac actgcggcca
      601 acttacttct gacaacgatc ggaggaccga aggagctaac cgcttttttg cacaacatgg
      661 gggatcatgt aactcgcctt gatcgttggg aaccggagct gaatgaagcc ataccaaacg
      721 acgagcgtga caccacgatg cctgtagcaa tggcaacaac gttgcgcaaa ctattaactg
      781 gcgaactact tactctagct tcccggcaac aattaataga ctggatggag gcggataaag
      841 ttgcaggacc acttctgcgc tcggcccttc cggctggctg gtttattgct gataaatctg
      901 gagccggtga gcgtgggtct cgcggtatca ttgcagcact ggggccagat ggtaagccct
      961 cccgtatcgt agttatctac acgacgggga gtcaggcaac tatggatgaa cgaaatagac
     1021 agatcgctga gataggtgcc tcactgatta agcattggta actgtcagac caagtttact
     1081 catatatact ttagattgat ttaaaacttc atttttaatt taaaaggatc taggtgaaga
     1141 tcctttttga taatctcatg accaaaatcc cttaacgtga gttttcgttc cactgagcgt
     1201 cagaccccgt agaaaagatc aaaggatctt cttgagatcc tttttttctg cgcgtaatct
     1261 gctgcttgca aacaaaaaaa ccaccgctac cagcggtggt ttgtttgccg gatcaagagc
     1321 taccaactct ttttccgaag gtaactggct tcagcagagc gcagatacca aatactgttc
     1381 ttctagtgta gccgtagtta ggccaccact tcaagaactc tgtagcaccg cctacatacc
     1441 tcgctctgct aatcctgtta ccagtggctg ctgccagtgg cgataagtcg tgtcttaccg
     1501 ggttggactc aagacgatag ttaccggata aggcgcagcg gtcgggctga acggggggtt
     1561 cgtgcacaca gcccagcttg gagcgaacga cctacaccga actgagatac ctacagcgtg
     1621 agctatgaga aagcgccacg cttcccgaag ggagaaaggc ggacaggtat ccggtaagcg
     1681 gcagggtcgg aacaggagag cgcacgaggg agcttccagg gggaaacgcc tggtatcttt
     1741 atagtcctgt cgggtttcgc cacctctgac ttgagcgtcg atttttgtga tgctcgtcag
     1801 gggggcggag cctatggaaa aacgccagca acgcggcctt tttacggttc ctggcctttt
     1861 gctggccttt tgctcacatg ttctttcctg cgttatcccc tgattctgtg gataaccgta
     1921 ttaccgcctt tgagtgagct gataccgctc gccgcagccg aacgaccgag cgcagcgagt
     1981 cagtgagcga ggaagcggaa gagcgcccaa tacgcaaacc gcctctcccc gcgcgttggc
     2041 cgattcatta atgcagctgg cacgacaggt ttcccgactg gaaagcgggc agtgagcgca
     2101 acgcaattaa tgtgagttag ctcactcatt aggcacccca ggctttacac tttatgcttc
     2161 cggctcgtat gttgtgtgga attgtgagcg gataacaatt tcacacagga aacagctatg
     2221 accatgatta cgccaagctt gcatgcctgc aggtcgactc tagaggatcc cccgggtgcc
     2281 agggcgtgcc cttgggctcc ccgggcgcgt acttcgaacc aaactttgta ctcctatgct
     2341 aaaatgtctg cattcatggg atgtcgcgca aacgagtcca ataagaaatc aaactgctcg
     2401 aattcaacgt gacgctaccc ggattgctat acccataact ttatacatcg ctagaaccgc
     2461 gttcgcgctc gcttactata taagcacttt tccggcccta caaacttggg tcttcgagaa
     2521 gacctgtttt agagctagaa atagcaagtt aaaataaggc tagtccgtta tcaacttgaa
     2581 aaagtggcac cgagtcggtg cttttttttg tcagttcaga ttgggttagg tgaaaaggac
     2641 taggggaact tttttgccta cctggagcct gagagttgtt caataaaata aaaatgtttc
     2701 gtttttttgc tttcgccagt atttattatt tttcatcaat atgtattcaa tttggtatgt
     2761 atttagtaat tgtaatatat agacaatggt tttcggtacc cagcatgcaa ttctatattc
     2821 taaaaacaca aatgatactt ctaaaaaaaa atcatgaatg gcatcaactc tgaatcaaat
     2881 ctttgcagat gcacctactt ctcatttcca ctgtcacatc atttttccag atctcgctgc
     2941 ctgttatgtg gcccacaaac caagacacgt tttatggcca ttaaagctgg ctgatcgtcg
     3001 ccaaacacca aatacataat gaatatgtac acattcgaga aagaagcgat caaagaagca
     3061 tcttcgggcg gagtaggaga atgcggagga gaaggagaac gagctgatct agtatctctc
     3121 cacaatccaa tgccaactga ccaactggcc atattcggag caatttgaag ccaatttcca
     3181 tcgcctggcg atcgctccat tcttggctat atgtttttca ccgttacccg gggccatttt
     3241 caaagactcg tcggcaagat aagattgtgt cactcgctgt ctctcttcat ttgtcgaaga
     3301 atgctgagga atttcgcgat gacgtcggcg agtattttga agaatgagaa taatttgtat
     3361 ttatacgaaa atcagttagt ggaattttct acaaaaacat gttatctata gataattttg
     3421 ttgcaaaata tgttgactat gacaaagatt gtatgtatat acctttaatg tattctcatt
     3481 ttcttatgta tttataatgg caatgatgat actgatgata ttttaagatg atgccagacc
     3541 aaaaggcttg aatttctgcg tcttttgccg aacgcagtgc atgtgcaatt gttgtttttt
     3601 ggaatattca attttcggac tgtccgcttt gatttcagtt tcttggctta ttcaaaaagc
     3661 aaagtaaagc caaaaaagcg agatggcaat accaaatgcg gcaaaacggt agtggaagga
     3721 aaggggtgcg gggcagcgga aggaagggtg gggcggggcg tggcggggtc tgtggctggg
     3781 cgcgacgtca ccgacgttgg agccactcct ttgaccatgt gtgcgtgtgt gtattattcg
     3841 tgtctcgcca ctcgccggtt gtttttttct ttttatgctg cgctctctct agcgccatct
     3901 cgcttacgca tgctcaacgc accgcatgtt gccgtttcct tttatgcgtc attttggctc
     3961 gaaataggca attatttaaa caaagattag tcaacgaaaa cgctaaaata aataagtcta
     4021 caatatggtt acttattgcc atgtgtgtgc agccaacgat agcaacaaaa gcaacaacac
     4081 aggtggcttt ccctctttca ctttttgttt gcaagccgcg tgcgagcaag acggcacgac
     4141 cggcaaacgc aattacgctg acaaagagca gacgaagttt tggcgaaaaa catcaaggcg
     4201 cctgatacga atgcatttgc aataacaatt gcgatattta atattgttta tgaagctgtt
     4261 tgacttcaaa acacacaaaa aaaaaaataa aacaaattat ttgaaagaga attaggaatc
     4321 ggacgcttat cgttagggta acaacaagaa atgcttactg agtcacagcc tctggaaaac
     4381 tgccgcaagc cagagagaga gagaaaaaga gggagagcag cttagaccgc atgtgcttgt
     4441 gtgtgaggcg tctctctctt cgtctctgtt gcgcaaacgc atagactgca ctgagaaaat
     4501 cgattaccta ttttttatga atgaatattt gcactattac tattcaaaac tattaagata
     4561 gcaatcacat tcaatagcca aatactatac cacctgagcg atgcaacgaa atgatcaatt
     4621 tgagcaaaaa tgctgcatat ttaggacggc atcattatag aaatgcttct tgctgtgtac
     4681 ttttctctcg tctggcagct gtttcgccgt tattgttaaa accggcttaa gttaggtgtg
     4741 ttttctacga ctagtgaatg ccctactaga agatgtgtgt tgcacaaaat gtccctggaa
     4801 taaccaattt gaagtgcaga tagcagtaaa cgtaagctaa tatgaatatt atttaactgt
     4861 aatgttttaa tatcgctgga cattactaat aaacccacta taaacacatg tacatatgta
     4921 tgttttggca tacaatgagt agttggggaa aaaatgtgta aaagcaccgt gaccatcaca
     4981 gcataaagat aaccagctga agtatcgaat atgagtaacc cccaaattga atcacatgcc
     5041 gcaactgata ggacccatgg aagtacactc ttcatggcga tatacaagac acacacaagc
     5101 acgaacaccc agttgcggag gaaattctcc gtaaatgaaa acccaatcgg cgaacaattc
     5161 atacccatat atggtaaaag ttttgaacgc gacttgagag cggagagcat tgcggctgat
     5221 aaggttttag cgctaagcgg gctttataaa acgggctgcg ggaccagttt tcatatcact
     5281 accgtttgag ttcttgtgct gtgtggatac tcctcccgac acaaagccgc tccatcagcc
     5341 agcagtcgtc taatccagag accccggatc cagatgaatt cgcccttgtt taaacatggt
     5401 gagcaagggc gaggagctgt tcaccggggt ggtgcccatc ctggtcgagc tggacggcga
     5461 cgtaaacggc cacaagttca gcgtgagggg cgagggcgag ggcgatgcca ccaacggcaa
     5521 gctgaccctg aagttcatct gcaccaccgg caagctgccc gtgccctggc ccaccctcgt
     5581 gaccaccctg agccacggcg tgcagtgctt cgcccgctac cccgaccaca tgaagcagca
     5641 cgacttcttc aagtccgcca tgcccgaagg ctacgtccag gagcgcacca tcttcttcaa
     5701 ggacgacggc acctacaaga cccgcgccga ggtgaagttc gagggcgaca ccctagtgaa
     5761 ccgcatcgag ctgaagggcg tcgacttcaa ggaggacggc aacatcctgg ggcacaagct
     5821 ggagtacaac ttcaacagcc acaacatcta tatcatggcc gtcaagcaga agaacggcat
     5881 caaggtgaac ttcaagatcc gccacaacgt ggaggacggc agcgtgcagc tcgccgacca
     5941 ctaccagcag aacaccccca tcggcgacgg ccccgtgctg ctgcccgaca gccactacct
     6001 gagcacccag tccgtgctga gcaaagaccc caacgagaag cgcgatcaca tggtcctgct
     6061 ggagttccgc accgccgccg ggatcactct cggcatggac gagctgtaca agcttgaggg
     6121 cagaggaagc cttctaacat gcggtgacgt ggaggagaat cccggccctg ctagcggtag
     6181 cggcagcggt agcatgaccg agtacaagcc cacggtgcgc ctcgccaccc gcgacgacgt
     6241 cccccgggcc gtacgcaccc tcgccgccgc gttcgccgac taccccgcca cgcgccacac
     6301 cgtcgacccg gaccgccaca tcgagcgggt caccgagctg caagaactct tcctcacgcg
     6361 cgtcgggctc gacatcggca aggtgtgggt cgcggacgac ggcgccgcgg tggcggtctg
     6421 gaccacgccg gagagcgtcg aagcgggggc ggtgttcgcc gagatcggcc cgcgcatggc
     6481 cgagttgagc ggttcccggc tggccgcgca gcaacagatg gaaggcctcc tggcgccgca
     6541 ccggcccaag gagcccgcgt ggttcctggc caccgtcggc gtctcgcccg accaccaggg
     6601 caagggtctg ggcagcgccg tcgtgctccc cggagtggag gcggccgagc gcgccggggt
     6661 gcccgccttc ctggagacct ccgcgccccg caacctcccc ttctacgagc ggctcggctt
     6721 caccgtcacc gccgacgtcg aggtgcccga aggaccgcgc acctggtgca tgacccgcaa
     6781 gcccggtgcc tgactcgagg gatccgaatt cagacatgat aagatacatt gatgagtttg
     6841 gacaaaccac aactagaatg cagtgaaaaa aatgctttat ttgtgaaatt tgtgatgcta
     6901 ttgctttatt tgtaaccatt ataagctgca ataaacaagt taacaacaac aattgcattc
     6961 attttatgtt tcaggttcag ggggaggtgt gggaggtttt ttaaagcaag taaaacctct
     7021 acaaatgtgg tatggctgat tatgatcagt cgaccgatgc ccttgagagc cttcaaccca
     7081 gtcagctcct tccggtgggc gcggggcatg actatcgtcg ccgcacttat ggtacgcgcc
     7141 cggggagccc aagggcacgc cctggcaccc gaagggcgaa ttcactggcc gtcgttttac
     7201 aacgtcgtga ctgggaaaac cctggcgtta cccaacttaa tcgccttgca gcacatcccc
     7261 ctttcgccag ctggcgtaat agcgaagagg cccgcaccga tcgcccttcc caacagttgc
     7321 gcagcctgaa tggcgaatgg cgcctgatgc ggtattttct ccttacgcat ctgtgcggta
     7381 tttcacaccg catatggtgc actctcagta caatctgctc tgatgccgca tagttaagcc
     7441 agccccgaca cccgccaaca cccgctgacg cgccctgacg ggcttgtctg ctcccggcat
     7501 ccgcttacag acaagctgtg accgtctccg ggagctgcat gtgtcagagg ttttcaccgt
     7561 catcaccgaa acgcgcga
//
