Features (pLannotate 1.2.2; 20 found; start..end, strand, type, name):
     96..200     +  promoter       AmpR promoter: bla
    201..1061    +  CDS            AmpR: β-lactamase; bla; confers resistance to ampicillin, carbenicillin, and related antibiotics
   1232..1820    +  rep_origin     ori: high-copy-number ColE1/pMB1/pBR322/pUC origin of replication
   2003..2095    +  CDS            lacI (fragment): lac repressor; lacI; The lac repressor binds to the lac operator to inhibit transcription in E. coli. This inhibition can be relieved by adding lactose or isopropyl-β-D-thiogalactopyranoside (IPTG).
   2108..2129    +  protein_bind   CAP binding site: CAP binding activates transcription in the presence of cAMP. E. coli catabolite activator protein
   2144..2174    +  promoter       lac promoter: promoter for the E. coli lac operon
   2182..2198    +  protein_bind   lac operator: The lac repressor binds to the lac operator to inhibit transcription in E. coli. This inhibition can be relieved by adding lactose or isopropyl-β-D-thiogalactopyranoside (IPTG). lac repressor encoded by lacI
   2235..2272    -  misc_feature   MCS (fragment): pUC18/19 multiple cloning site
   2276..2309    +  protein_bind   attB: minimal attB site for the φC31 integrase (Groth et al., 2000) phage φC31 integrase
   2526..2601    +  misc_RNA       gRNA scaffold: guide RNA scaffold for the Streptococcus pyogenes CRISPR/Cas9 system
   2853..5362    +  promoter       Ac5 promoter: Drosophila melanogaster actin 5C promoter
   5394..6110    +  CDS            EBFP2: EBFP2 is a basic (constitutively fluorescent) blue fluorescent protein published in 2007, derived from Aequorea victoria. It is reported to be a rapidly-maturing monomer with moderate acid sensitivity.
   6192..6791    +  CDS            PuroR: puromycin N-acetyltransferase; pac from Streptomyces alboniger; confers resistance to puromycin
   6799..6933    -  polyA_signal   SV40 poly(A) signal: SV40 polyadenylation signal
   6956..7040    -  CDS            large T antigen (fragment): large T antigen from SV40 (simian virus 40)
   7041..7123    +  CDS            TcR (fragment): tetracycline efflux protein; tet; confers resistance to tetracycline
   7127..7160    -  protein_bind   attB: minimal attB site for the φC31 integrase (Groth et al., 2000) phage φC31 integrase
   7172..7329    +  CDS            lacZα (fragment): LacZα fragment of β-galactosidase; lacZ fragment
   7335..7434    -  misc_feature   bom (fragment): basis of mobility region from pBR322
   7536..1       -  CDS            rop (fragment) (across the origin): Rop protein, which maintains plasmids at low copy number; rop
>Addgene plasmid #176669 | pLib6.4B-Cquin_596 | addgene full sequence | sequence record 348621 | Addgene NGS Result
GACGAAAGGGCCTCGTGATACGCCTATTTTTATAGGTTAATGTCATGATAATAATGGTTTCTTAGACGTC
AGGTGGCACTTTTCGGGGAAATGTGCGCGGAACCCCTATTTGTTTATTTTTCTAAATACATTCAAATATG
TATCCGCTCATGAGACAATAACCCTGATAAATGCTTCAATAATATTGAAAAAGGAAGAGTATGAGTATTC
AACATTTCCGTGTCGCCCTTATTCCCTTTTTTGCGGCATTTTGCCTTCCTGTTTTTGCTCACCCAGAAAC
GCTGGTGAAAGTAAAAGATGCTGAAGATCAGTTGGGTGCACGAGTGGGTTACATCGAACTGGATCTCAAC
AGCGGTAAGATCCTTGAGAGTTTTCGCCCCGAAGAACGTTTTCCAATGATGAGCACTTTTAAAGTTCTGC
TATGTGGCGCGGTATTATCCCGTATTGACGCCGGGCAAGAGCAACTCGGTCGCCGCATACACTATTCTCA
GAATGACTTGGTTGAGTACTCACCAGTCACAGAAAAGCATCTTACGGATGGCATGACAGTAAGAGAATTA
TGCAGTGCTGCCATAACCATGAGTGATAACACTGCGGCCAACTTACTTCTGACAACGATCGGAGGACCGA
AGGAGCTAACCGCTTTTTTGCACAACATGGGGGATCATGTAACTCGCCTTGATCGTTGGGAACCGGAGCT
GAATGAAGCCATACCAAACGACGAGCGTGACACCACGATGCCTGTAGCAATGGCAACAACGTTGCGCAAA
CTATTAACTGGCGAACTACTTACTCTAGCTTCCCGGCAACAATTAATAGACTGGATGGAGGCGGATAAAG
TTGCAGGACCACTTCTGCGCTCGGCCCTTCCGGCTGGCTGGTTTATTGCTGATAAATCTGGAGCCGGTGA
GCGTGGGTCTCGCGGTATCATTGCAGCACTGGGGCCAGATGGTAAGCCCTCCCGTATCGTAGTTATCTAC
ACGACGGGGAGTCAGGCAACTATGGATGAACGAAATAGACAGATCGCTGAGATAGGTGCCTCACTGATTA
AGCATTGGTAACTGTCAGACCAAGTTTACTCATATATACTTTAGATTGATTTAAAACTTCATTTTTAATT
TAAAAGGATCTAGGTGAAGATCCTTTTTGATAATCTCATGACCAAAATCCCTTAACGTGAGTTTTCGTTC
CACTGAGCGTCAGACCCCGTAGAAAAGATCAAAGGATCTTCTTGAGATCCTTTTTTTCTGCGCGTAATCT
GCTGCTTGCAAACAAAAAAACCACCGCTACCAGCGGTGGTTTGTTTGCCGGATCAAGAGCTACCAACTCT
TTTTCCGAAGGTAACTGGCTTCAGCAGAGCGCAGATACCAAATACTGTTCTTCTAGTGTAGCCGTAGTTA
GGCCACCACTTCAAGAACTCTGTAGCACCGCCTACATACCTCGCTCTGCTAATCCTGTTACCAGTGGCTG
CTGCCAGTGGCGATAAGTCGTGTCTTACCGGGTTGGACTCAAGACGATAGTTACCGGATAAGGCGCAGCG
GTCGGGCTGAACGGGGGGTTCGTGCACACAGCCCAGCTTGGAGCGAACGACCTACACCGAACTGAGATAC
CTACAGCGTGAGCTATGAGAAAGCGCCACGCTTCCCGAAGGGAGAAAGGCGGACAGGTATCCGGTAAGCG
GCAGGGTCGGAACAGGAGAGCGCACGAGGGAGCTTCCAGGGGGAAACGCCTGGTATCTTTATAGTCCTGT
CGGGTTTCGCCACCTCTGACTTGAGCGTCGATTTTTGTGATGCTCGTCAGGGGGGCGGAGCCTATGGAAA
AACGCCAGCAACGCGGCCTTTTTACGGTTCCTGGCCTTTTGCTGGCCTTTTGCTCACATGTTCTTTCCTG
CGTTATCCCCTGATTCTGTGGATAACCGTATTACCGCCTTTGAGTGAGCTGATACCGCTCGCCGCAGCCG
AACGACCGAGCGCAGCGAGTCAGTGAGCGAGGAAGCGGAAGAGCGCCCAATACGCAAACCGCCTCTCCCC
GCGCGTTGGCCGATTCATTAATGCAGCTGGCACGACAGGTTTCCCGACTGGAAAGCGGGCAGTGAGCGCA
ACGCAATTAATGTGAGTTAGCTCACTCATTAGGCACCCCAGGCTTTACACTTTATGCTTCCGGCTCGTAT
GTTGTGTGGAATTGTGAGCGGATAACAATTTCACACAGGAAACAGCTATGACCATGATTACGCCAAGCTT
GCATGCCTGCAGGTCGACTCTAGAGGATCCCCCGGGTGCCAGGGCGTGCCCTTGGGCTCCCCGGGCGCGT
ACTTCGAACCAAACTTTGTACTCCTATGCTAAAATGTCTGCATTCATGGGATGTCGCGCAAACGAGTCCA
ATAAGAAATCAAACTGCTCGAATTCAACGTGACGCTACCCGGATTGCTATACCCATAACTTTATACATCG
CTAGAACCGCGTTCGCGCTCGCTTACTATATAAGCACTTTTCCGGCCCTACAAACTTGGGTCTTCGAGAA
GACCTGTTTTAGAGCTAGAAATAGCAAGTTAAAATAAGGCTAGTCCGTTATCAACTTGAAAAAGTGGCAC
CGAGTCGGTGCTTTTTTTTGTCAGTTCAGATTGGGTTAGGTGAAAAGGACTAGGGGAACTTTTTTGCCTA
CCTGGAGCCTGAGAGTTGTTCAATAAAATAAAAATGTTTCGTTTTTTTGCTTTCGCCAGTATTTATTATT
TTTCATCAATATGTATTCAATTTGGTATGTATTTAGTAATTGTAATATATAGACAATGGTTTTCGGTACC
CAGCATGCAATTCTATATTCTAAAAACACAAATGATACTTCTAAAAAAAAATCATGAATGGCATCAACTC
TGAATCAAATCTTTGCAGATGCACCTACTTCTCATTTCCACTGTCACATCATTTTTCCAGATCTCGCTGC
CTGTTATGTGGCCCACAAACCAAGACACGTTTTATGGCCATTAAAGCTGGCTGATCGTCGCCAAACACCA
AATACATAATGAATATGTACACATTCGAGAAAGAAGCGATCAAAGAAGCATCTTCGGGCGGAGTAGGAGA
ATGCGGAGGAGAAGGAGAACGAGCTGATCTAGTATCTCTCCACAATCCAATGCCAACTGACCAACTGGCC
ATATTCGGAGCAATTTGAAGCCAATTTCCATCGCCTGGCGATCGCTCCATTCTTGGCTATATGTTTTTCA
CCGTTACCCGGGGCCATTTTCAAAGACTCGTCGGCAAGATAAGATTGTGTCACTCGCTGTCTCTCTTCAT
TTGTCGAAGAATGCTGAGGAATTTCGCGATGACGTCGGCGAGTATTTTGAAGAATGAGAATAATTTGTAT
TTATACGAAAATCAGTTAGTGGAATTTTCTACAAAAACATGTTATCTATAGATAATTTTGTTGCAAAATA
TGTTGACTATGACAAAGATTGTATGTATATACCTTTAATGTATTCTCATTTTCTTATGTATTTATAATGG
CAATGATGATACTGATGATATTTTAAGATGATGCCAGACCAAAAGGCTTGAATTTCTGCGTCTTTTGCCG
AACGCAGTGCATGTGCAATTGTTGTTTTTTGGAATATTCAATTTTCGGACTGTCCGCTTTGATTTCAGTT
TCTTGGCTTATTCAAAAAGCAAAGTAAAGCCAAAAAAGCGAGATGGCAATACCAAATGCGGCAAAACGGT
AGTGGAAGGAAAGGGGTGCGGGGCAGCGGAAGGAAGGGTGGGGCGGGGCGTGGCGGGGTCTGTGGCTGGG
CGCGACGTCACCGACGTTGGAGCCACTCCTTTGACCATGTGTGCGTGTGTGTATTATTCGTGTCTCGCCA
CTCGCCGGTTGTTTTTTTCTTTTTATGCTGCGCTCTCTCTAGCGCCATCTCGCTTACGCATGCTCAACGC
ACCGCATGTTGCCGTTTCCTTTTATGCGTCATTTTGGCTCGAAATAGGCAATTATTTAAACAAAGATTAG
TCAACGAAAACGCTAAAATAAATAAGTCTACAATATGGTTACTTATTGCCATGTGTGTGCAGCCAACGAT
AGCAACAAAAGCAACAACACAGGTGGCTTTCCCTCTTTCACTTTTTGTTTGCAAGCCGCGTGCGAGCAAG
ACGGCACGACCGGCAAACGCAATTACGCTGACAAAGAGCAGACGAAGTTTTGGCGAAAAACATCAAGGCG
CCTGATACGAATGCATTTGCAATAACAATTGCGATATTTAATATTGTTTATGAAGCTGTTTGACTTCAAA
ACACACAAAAAAAAAAATAAAACAAATTATTTGAAAGAGAATTAGGAATCGGACGCTTATCGTTAGGGTA
ACAACAAGAAATGCTTACTGAGTCACAGCCTCTGGAAAACTGCCGCAAGCCAGAGAGAGAGAGAAAAAGA
GGGAGAGCAGCTTAGACCGCATGTGCTTGTGTGTGAGGCGTCTCTCTCTTCGTCTCTGTTGCGCAAACGC
ATAGACTGCACTGAAAAAATCGATTACCTATTTTTTATGAATGAATATTTGCACTATTACTATTCAAAAC
TATTAAGATAGCAATCACATTCAATAGCCAAATACTATACCACCTGAGCGATGCAACGAAATGATCAATT
TGAGCAAAAATGCTGCATATTTAGGACGGCATCATTATAGAAATGCTTCTTGCTGTGTACTTTTCTCTCG
TCTGGCAGCTGTTTCGCCGTTATTGTTAAAACCGGCTTAAGTTAGGTGTGTTTTCTACGACTAGTGAATG
CCCTACTAGAAGATGTGTGTTGCACAAAATGTCCCTGGAATAACCAATTTGAAGTGCAGATAGCAGTAAA
CGTAAGCTAATATGAATATTATTTAACTGTAATGTTTTAATATCGCTGGACATTACTAATAAACCCACTA
TAAACACATGTACATATGTATGTTTTGGCATACAATGAGTAGTTGGGGAAAAAATGTGTAAAAGCACCGT
GACCATCACAGCATAAAGATAACCAGCTGAAGTATCGAATATGAGTAACCCCCAAATTGAATCACATGCC
GCAACTGATAGGACCCATGGAAGTACACTCTTCATGGCGATATACAAGACACACACAAGCACGAACACCC
AGTTGCGGAGGAAATTCTCCGTAAATGAAAACCCAATCGGCGAACAATTCATACCCATATATGGTAAAAG
TTTTGAACGCGACTTGAGAGCGGAGAGCATTGCGGCTGATAAGGTTTTAGCGCTAAGCGGGCTTTATAAA
ACGGGCTGCGGGACCAGTTTTCATATCACTACCGTTTGAGTTCTTGTGCTGTGTGGATACTCCTCCCGAC
ACAAAGCCGCTCCATCAGCCAGCAGTCGTCTAATCCAGAGACCCCGGATCCAGGAATTCGCCCTTGTTTA
AACATGGTGAGCAAGGGCGAGGAGCTGTTCACCGGGGTGGTGCCCATCCTGGTCGAGCTGGACGGCGACG
TAAACGGCCACAAGTTCAGCGTGAGGGGCGAGGGCGAGGGCGATGCCACCAACGGCAAGCTGACCCTGAA
GTTCATCTGCACCACCGGCAAGCTGCCCGTGCCCTGGCCCACCCTCGTGACCACCCTGAGCCACGGCGTG
CAGTGCTTCGCCCGCTACCCCGACCACATGAAGCAGCACGACTTCTTCAAGTCCGCCATGCCCGAAGGCT
ACGTCCAGGAGCGCACCATCTTCTTCAAGGACGACGGCACCTACAAGACCCGCGCCGAGGTGAAGTTCGA
GGGCGACACCCTAGTGAACCGCATCGAGCTGAAGGGCGTCGACTTCAAGGAGGACGGCAACATCCTGGGG
CACAAGCTGGAGTACAACTTCAACAGCCACAACATCTATATCATGGCCGTCAAGCAGAAGAACGGCATCA
AGGTGAACTTCAAGATCCGCCACAACGTGGAGGACGGCAGCGTGCAGCTCGCCGACCACTACCAGCAGAA
CACCCCCATCGGCGACGGCCCCGTGCTGCTGCCCGACAGCCACTACCTGAGCACCCAGTCCGTGCTGAGC
AAAGACCCCAACGAGAAGCGCGATCACATGGTCCTGCTGGAGTTCCGCACCGCCGCCGGGATCACTCTCG
GCATGGACGAGCTGTACAAGCTTGAGGGCAGAGGAAGCCTTCTAACATGCGGTGACGTGGAGGAGAATCC
CGGCCCTGCTAGCGGTAGCGGCAGCGGTAGCATGACCGAGTACAAGCCCACGGTGCGCCTCGCCACCCGC
GACGACGTCCCCCGGGCCGTACGCACCCTCGCCGCCGCGTTCGCCGACTACCCCGCCACGCGCCACACCG
TCGACCCGGACCGCCACATCGAGCGGGTCACCGAGCTGCAAGAACTCTTCCTCACGCGCGTCGGGCTCGA
CATCGGCAAGGTGTGGGTCGCGGACGACGGCGCCGCGGTGGCGGTCTGGACCACGCCGGAGAGCGTCGAA
GCGGGGGCGGTGTTCGCCGAGATCGGCCCGCGCATGGCCGAGTTGAGCGGTTCCCGGCTGGCCGCGCAGC
AACAGATGGAAGGCCTCCTGGCGCCGCACCGGCCCAAGGAGCCCGCGTGGTTCCTGGCCACCGTCGGCGT
CTCGCCCGACCACCAGGGCAAGGGTCTGGGCAGCGCCGTCGTGCTCCCCGGAGTGGAGGCGGCCGAGCGC
GCCGGGGTGCCCGCCTTCCTGGAGACCTCCGCGCCCCGCAACCTCCCCTTCTACGAGCGGCTCGGCTTCA
CCGTCACCGCCGACGTCGAGGTGCCCGAAGGACCGCGCACCTGGTGCATGACCCGCAAGCCCGGTGCCTG
ACTCGAGGGATCCAGACATGATAAGATACATTGATGAGTTTGGACAAACCACAACTAGAATGCAGTGAAA
AAAATGCTTTATTTGTGAAATTTGTGATGCTATTGCTTTATTTGTAACCATTATAAGCTGCAATAAACAA
GTTAACAACAACAATTGCATTCATTTTATGTTTCAGGTTCAGGGGGAGGTGTGGGAGGTTTTTTAAAGCA
AGTAAAACCTCTACAAATGTGGTATGGCTGATTATGATCAGTCGACCGATGCCCTTGAGAGCCTTCAACC
CAGTCAGCTCCTTCCGGTGGGCGCGGGGCATGACTATCGTCGCCGCACTTATGGTACGCGCCCGGGGAGC
CCAAGGGCACGCCCTGGCACCCGAAGGGCGAATTCACTGGCCGTCGTTTTACAACGTCGTGACTGGGAAA
ACCCTGGCGTTACCCAACTTAATCGCCTTGCAGCACATCCCCCTTTCGCCAGCTGGCGTAATAGCGAAGA
GGCCCGCACCGATCGCCCTTCCCAACAGTTGCGCAGCCTGAATGGCGAATGGCGCCTGATGCGGTATTTT
CTCCTTACGCATCTGTGCGGTATTTCACACCGCATATGGTGCACTCTCAGTACAATCTGCTCTGATGCCG
CATAGTTAAGCCAGCCCCGACACCCGCCAACACCCGCTGACGCGCCCTGACGGGCTTGTCTGCTCCCGGC
ATCCGCTTACAGACAAGCTGTGACCGTCTCCGGGAGCTGCATGTGTCAGAGGTTTTCACCGTCATCACCG
AAACGCGCGA
